>Addgene plasmid #194235 | WPRE (MTK 4b) (pAN2410) | addgene full sequence | sequence record 384615 | Addgene NGS Result
GATCTTATTTCATTATGGTGAAAGTTGGAACCTCTTACGTGCCCGATCAATCATGACCAAAATCCCTTAA
CGTGAGTTTTCGTTCCACTGAGCGTCAGACCCCGTAGAAAAGATCAAAGGATCTTCTTGAGATCCTTTTT
TTCTGCGCGTAATCTGCTGCTTGCAAACAAAAAAACCACCGCTACCAGCGGTGGTTTGTTTGCCGGATCA
AGAGCTACCAACTCTTTTTCCGAAGGTAACTGGCTTCAGCAGAGCGCAGATACCAAATACTGTTCTTCTA
GTGTAGCCGTAGTTAGGCCACCACTTCAAGAACTCTGTAGCACCGCCTACATACCTCGCTCTGCTAATCC
TGTTACCAGTGGCTGCTGCCAGTGGCGATAAGTCGTGTCTTACCGGGTTGGACTCAAGACGATAGTTACC
GGATAAGGCGCAGCGGTCGGGCTGAACGGGGGGTTCGTGCACACAGCCCAGCTTGGAGCGAACGACCTAC
ACCGAACTGAGATACCTACAGCGTGAGCTATGAGAAAGCGCCACGCTTCCCGAAGGGAGAAAGGCGGACA
GGTATCCGGTAAGCGGCAGGGTCGGAACAGGAGAGCGCACGAGGGAGCTTCCAGGGGGAAACGCCTGGTA
TCTTTATAGTCCTGTCGGGTTTCGCCACCTCTGACTTGAGCGTCGATTTTTGTGATGCTCGTCAGGGGGG
CGGAGCCTATGGAAAAACGCCAGCAACGCGGCCTTTTTACGGTTCCTGGCCTTTTGCTGGCCTTTTGCTC
ACATGTTCTTTCCTGCGTTATCCCCTGATTCTGTGGATAACCGTAGTCGGTCTCATGGCGCTTATCGATA
ATCAACCTCTGGATTACAAAATTTGTGAAAGATTGACTGGTATTCTTAACTATGTTGCTCCTTTTACGCT
ATGTGGATACGCTGCTTTAATGCCTTTGTATCATGCTATTGCTTCCCGTATGGCTTTCATTTTCTCCTCC
TTGTATAAATCCTGGTTGCTGTCTCTTTATGAGGAGTTGTGGCCCGTTGTCAGGCAACGTGGCGTGGTGT
GCACTGTGTTTGCTGACGCAACCCCCACTGGTTGGGGCATTGCCACCACCTGTCAGCTCCTTTCCGGGAC
TTTCGCTTTCCCCCTCCCTATTGCCACGGCGGAACTCATCGCCGCCTGCCTTGCCCGCTGCTGGACAGGG
GCTCGGCTGTTGGGCACTGACAATTCCGTGGTGTTGTCGGGGAAATCATCGTCCTTTCCTTGGCTGCTCG
CCTGTGTTGCCACCTGGATTCTGCGCGGGACGTCCTTCTGCTACGTCCCTTCGGCCCTCAATCCAGCGGA
CCTTCCTTCCCGCGGCCTGCTGCCGGCTCTGCGGCCTCTTCCGCGTCTTCGCCTTCGCCCTCAGACGAGT
CGGATCTCCCTTTGGGCCGCCTCCCCGCATGCTGTGAGACCAGACCAATAAAAAACGCCCGGCGGCAACC
GAGCGTTCTGAACAAATCCAGATGGAGTTCTGAGGTCATTACTGGATCTATCAACAGGAGTCCAAGCGAG
CTCGATATCAAATTACGCCCCGCCCTGCCACTCATCGCAGTACTGTTGTAATTCATTAAGCATTCTGCCG
ACATGGAAGCCATCACAAACGGCATGATGAACCTGAATCGCCAGCGGCATCAGCACCTTGTCGCCTTGCG
TATAATATTTGCCCATGGTGAAAACGGGGGCGAAGAAGTTGTCCATATTGGCCACGTTTAAATCAAAACT
GGTGAAACTCACCCAGGGATTGGCTGAAACGAAAAACATATTCTCAATAAACCCTTTAGGGAAATAGGCC
AGGTTTTCACCGTAACACGCCACATCTTGCGAATATATGTGTAGAAACTGCCGGAAATCGTCGTGGTATT
CACTCCAGAGCGATGAAAACGTTTCAGTTTGCTCATGGAAAACGGTGTAACAAGGGTGAACACTATCCCA
TATCACCAGCTCACCGTCTTTCATTGCCATACGAAATTCCGGATGAGCATTCATCAGGCGGGCAAGAATG
TGAATAAAGGCCGGATAAAACTTGTGCTTATTTTTCTTTACGGTCTTTAAAAAGGCCGTAATATCCAGCT
GAACGGTCTGGTTATAGGTACATTGAGCAACTGACTGAAATGCCTCAAAATGTTCTTTACGATGCCATTG
GGATATATCAACGGTGGTATATCCAGTGATTTTTTTCTCCATTTTAGCTTCCTTAGCTCCTGAAAATCTC
GATAACTCAAAAAATACGCCCGGTAGT
Features (pLannotate 1.2.2; 5 found; start..end, strand, type, name):
    127..715     +  rep_origin     ori: high-copy-number ColE1/pMB1/pBR322/pUC origin of replication
    840..1428    +  misc_feature   WPRE: woodchuck hepatitis virus posttranscriptional regulatory element
   1448..1482    -  terminator     lambda t0 terminator: minimal transcription terminator from phage lambda (Scholtissek and Grosse, 1987)
   1556..2212    -  CDS            cat: CAT_ECOLX - Experimental evidence at protein level: Swiss-Prot protein existence level 1. This enzyme is an effector of chloramphenicol resistance in bacteria. From Escherichia coli. This protein is used as a marker in many commonly used cloning vectors, such as pACYC184.
   2213..43      -  promoter       cat promoter (across the origin): promoter of the E. coli cat gene encoding chloramphenicol acetyltransferase
