[The description below was written by a language model from this plasmid's Addgene catalogue record and pLannotate feature annotations shown in this document.]
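Description:
WPRE (MTK 4b) (pAN2410) is a small (about 2.3 kb) part plasmid from the Mammalian Toolkit (MTK), a hierarchical modular cloning system for assembling mammalian expression constructs. It is built in the pMTK0_027 entry vector and is classed as a synthetic biology plasmid rather than an expression vector in its own right. Propagation in E. coli relies on a high-copy ColE1/pUC-type origin of replication. Selection is by chloramphenicol, through a cat (chloramphenicol acetyltransferase) gene driven by its native cat promoter and followed by a minimal phage lambda t0 terminator. These elements and the insert account for all five annotated features.

The payload is the woodchuck hepatitis virus posttranscriptional regulatory element (WPRE), roughly 590 bp, stored as a "type 4b" part; the catalogue lists it as a "WPRE terminator" of synthetic origin, with no promoter. The WPRE is a cis-acting RNA element that, when placed in the 3′ untranslated region of a transcript, generally increases transgene expression by improving RNA processing, export and stability. According to the record, this part is intended for use with lentiviral backbones. That fits the usual lentiviral arrangement, in which an internal polyadenylation signal is avoided because it would truncate the viral genomic RNA, so the WPRE sits in the 3′ position and the transcript is polyadenylated in the downstream LTR. The flanking cloning sites and overhangs that define the 4b position are not annotated in the feature table, and the record lists the 5′ cloning site as unknown. The plasmid serves as a reusable building block to be combined with promoter, coding sequence and other parts into transcriptional units destined for lentiviral delivery.
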