Addgene plasmid #194235: WPRE (MTK 4b) (pAN2410)
Purpose: Mammalian Toolkit Part 4b encoding the WPRE for use with lentiviral backbones
Depositing lab: Hana El-Samad. Depositing organization: University of California, San Francisco (UCSF). Publication: Sentinel cells enable genetic detection of SARS-CoV-2 Spike protein. Weinberg ZY, Hilburger CE, Kim M, Cao L, Khalid M, Elmes S, Diwanji D, Hernandez E, Lopez J, Schaefer K, Smith AM, Zhou F, Kumar GR, Ott M, Baker D, El-Samad H. bioRxiv [Preprint]. 2021 Apr 20:2021.04.20.440678. doi: 10.1101/2021.04.20.440678. PubMed 33907743.
Backbone
  Vector backbone: pMTK0_027 Entry Vector
  Vector type: Synthetic Biology
Growth in bacteria
  Bacterial resistance: Chloramphenicol, 25 μg/mL
  Growth temperature: 37°C
  Growth strain: NEB Stable
  Copy number: High Copy
Gene/Insert
  Gene/Insert name: WPRE terminator
  Species: Synthetic
  Promoter: None
  Cloning method: Restriction Enzyme; 5′ cloning site unknown (unknown if destroyed)
Terms and licenses: Academic/Nonprofit Terms; Industry Terms: Not Available to Industry
Depositor comments: Please visit https://doi.org/10.1101/2021.04.20.440678 for bioRxiv preprint.
How to cite: WPRE (MTK 4b) (pAN2410) was a gift from Hana El-Samad (Addgene plasmid # 194235 ; http://n2t.net/addgene:194235 ; RRID:Addgene_194235)
